Addgene plasmid #167946: pAEMXT-eLACCO1.1
Purpose: Fluorescent biosensor for extracellular L-lactate
Depositing lab: Robert Campbell. Depositing organization: The University of Tokyo. Publication: A genetically encoded fluorescent biosensor for extracellular L-lactate. Nasu Y, Murphy-Royal C, Wen Y, Haidey JN, Molina RS, Aggarwal A, Zhang S, Kamijo Y, Paquet ME, Podgorski K, Drobizhev M, Bains JS, Lemieux MJ, Gordon GR, Campbell RE. Nat Commun. 2021 Dec 6;12(1):7058. doi: 10.1038/s41467-021-27332-2. PubMed 34873165.
Backbone
  Vector backbone: pAEMXT
  Backbone manufacturer: Covalys
  Backbone size w/o insert (bp): 5000
  Total vector size (bp): 6825
  Vector type: Mammalian Expression
  Selectable markers: Neomycin (select with G418)
Growth in bacteria
  Bacterial resistance: Ampicillin, 100 μg/mL
  Growth temperature: 37°C
  Growth strain: DH5alpha
  Copy number: High Copy
Gene/Insert
  Gene/Insert name: CD59-eLACCO1.1-GPI
  Species: Synthetic
  Insert size (bp): 1997
  Promoter: CMV
  Cloning method: Restriction Enzyme; 5′ cloning site BglII (not destroyed); 3′ cloning site EcoRI (not destroyed)
  Sequencing primers: 5′ CMV; 3′ SV40
Terms and licenses: Academic/Nonprofit Terms; Industry Terms: Not Available to Industry
Depositor comments: Please visit https://www.biorxiv.org/content/10.1101/2021.03.05.434048v1 for bioRxiv preprint.
How to cite: pAEMXT-eLACCO1.1 was a gift from Robert Campbell (Addgene plasmid # 167946 ; http://n2t.net/addgene:167946 ; RRID:Addgene_167946)
