[The description below was written by a language model from this plasmid's Addgene catalogue record and pLannotate feature annotations shown in this document.]
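Description:
pAEMXT-eLACCO1.1 is a 6.8 kb mammalian expression plasmid built on the pAEMXT backbone that encodes eLACCO1.1, a genetically encoded green fluorescent biosensor for extracellular L-lactate. It is maintained in E. coli through a high-copy ColE1/pUC-type origin and an ampicillin resistance (β-lactamase) gene. For mammalian cells it carries a separate cassette in which the SV40 enhancer/early promoter drives the Tn5 aminoglycoside phosphotransferase (NeoR/KanR), terminated by the HSV TK polyadenylation signal, so that stably transfected cells can be selected with G418.

The payload, a synthetic insert of about 2 kb recorded as CD59-eLACCO1.1-GPI, was cloned between BglII and EcoRI sites downstream of the human CMV immediate early enhancer and promoter. Transcripts are processed using an SV40 small t intron fragment and the SV40 poly(A) signal. In the feature table, the open reading frame begins with a short fragment of human CD59, consistent with an N-terminal secretory leader, and ends with a second CD59 fragment corresponding to the GPI-anchoring signal named in the insert. Together these would route the sensor through the secretory pathway and tether it to the outer face of the plasma membrane, where it can report lactate outside the cell. Between them lies a GFP-derived sequence (annotated as cEGFP) flanked by unannotated stretches that presumably encode the lactate-binding portion of the sensor, although the record does not identify that domain. T3 and T7 phage promoters and pBluescript polylinker remnants flank the insert. The construct is intended for transient or stable expression in mammalian cells for fluorescence imaging of extracellular L-lactate.
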