Features (pLannotate 1.2.2; 23 found; start..end, strand, type, name):
      1..304     +  enhancer       CMV enhancer: human cytomegalovirus immediate early enhancer
    305..508     +  promoter       CMV promoter: human cytomegalovirus (CMV) immediate early promoter
    554..572     +  promoter       T3 promoter: promoter for bacteriophage T3 RNA polymerase
    585..608     +  misc_feature   MCS (fragment): pBluescript multiple cloning site
    618..692     +  CDS            CD59 (fragment): CD59_HUMAN - Also known as MIC11, MIN1, MIN2, MIN3, MSK21. Experimental evidence at protein level: Swiss-Prot protein existence level 1. The soluble form from urine retains its specific complement binding activity, but exhibits greatly reduced ability to inhibit MAC assembly on cell membranes. From Homo sapiens (Human).
   1284..2003    +  CDS            cEGFP: cEGFP is a basic (constitutively fluorescent) green fluorescent protein published in 2008, derived from Aequorea victoria.
   2520..2612    +  CDS            CD59 (fragment): CD59_HUMAN - Also known as MIC11, MIN1, MIN2, MIN3, MSK21. Experimental evidence at protein level: Swiss-Prot protein existence level 1. The soluble form from urine retains its specific complement binding activity, but exhibits greatly reduced ability to inhibit MAC assembly on cell membranes. From Homo sapiens (Human).
   2625..2645    +  misc_feature   MCS (fragment): pBluescript multiple cloning site
   2667..2685    -  promoter       T7 promoter: promoter for bacteriophage T7 RNA polymerase
   2695..2734    +  CDS            lacZα (fragment): LacZα fragment of β-galactosidase; lacZ fragment
   2744..2799    +  intron         small t intron (fragment): SV40 (simian virus 40) small t antigen intron
   2799..2936    +  CDS            large T antigen (fragment): large T antigen from SV40 (simian virus 40)
   2959..3080    +  polyA_signal   SV40 poly(A) signal: SV40 polyadenylation signal
   3108..3135    +  terminator     rrnB T2 terminator: transcription terminator T2 from the E. coli rrnB gene
   3154..3245    +  promoter       AmpR promoter: bla
   3246..4106    +  CDS            AmpR: β-lactamase; bla; confers resistance to ampicillin, carbenicillin, and related antibiotics
   4269..4626    +  promoter       SV40 promoter: SV40 enhancer and early promoter
   4661..5455    +  CDS            NeoR/KanR: aminoglycoside phosphotransferase from Tn5; aph(3')-II (or nptII); confers resistance to neomycin, kanamycin, and G418 (Geneticin®)
   5476..5628    +  CDS            ble (fragment): BLE_KLEPN - Experimental evidence at protein level: Swiss-Prot protein existence level 1. Binding protein with a strong affinity to the bleomycin family of antibiotics. Binds to CL990; an antimitotic-antibiotic compound. From Klebsiella pneumoniae.
   5687..5734    +  polyA_signal   HSV TK poly(A) signal: herpes simplex virus thymidine kinase polyadenylation signal (Cole and Stacy, 1985)
   5825..5841    -  polyA_signal   bGH poly(A) signal (fragment): bovine growth hormone polyadenylation signal
   6063..6651    +  rep_origin     ori: high-copy-number ColE1/pMB1/pBR322/pUC origin of replication
   6766..6825    +  enhancer       CMV enhancer (fragment): human cytomegalovirus immediate early enhancer
>Addgene plasmid #167946 | pAEMXT-eLACCO1.1 | addgene full sequence | sequence record 330585 | Addgene NGS Result
CGTTACATAACTTACGGTAAATGGCCCGCCTGGCTGACCGCCCAACGACCCCCGCCCATTGACGTCAATA
ATGACGTATGTTCCCATAGTAACGCCAATAGGGACTTTCCATTGACGTCAATGGGTGGAGTATTTACGGT
AAACTGCCCACTTGGCAGTACATCAAGTGTATCATATGCCAAGTACGCCCCCTATTGACGTCAATGACGG
TAAATGGCCCGCCTGGCATTATGCCCAGTACATGACCTTATGGGACTTTCCTACTTGGCAGTACATCTAC
GTATTAGTCATCGCTATTACCATGGTGATGCGGTTTTGGCAGTACATCAATGGGCGTGGATAGCGGTTTG
ACTCACGGGGATTTCCAAGTCTCCACCCCATTGACGTCAATGGGAGTTTGTTTTGGCACCAAAATCAACG
GGACTTTCCAAAATGTCGTAACAACTCCGCCCCATTGACGCAAATGGGCGGTAGGCGTGTACGGTGGGAG
GTCTATATAAGCAGAGCTGGTTTAGTGAACCGTCAGATCCGCTAGCGATTACGCCAAGCTCGAAATTAAC
CCTCACTAAAGGGAACAAAAGCTGGAGCTCCACCGCGGTGGCGGCCGCGATATCACCATGGGAATCCAAG
GAGGGTCTGTCCTGTTCGGGCTGCTGCTCGTCCTGGCTGTCTTCTGCCATTCAGGTCATAGCAGATCTAT
GTTCTCTCCCTTGGCAGTGGCCCAGGCTCGACGCTATAGGTGGAGGATTCAAACCGCGTGGGATGCTGGA
ACAGTAGGCTACAGTCTGTTCCAAAAGTTTACGGAGCGGGTAAAGGAACTGACGGATGGACAGCTTGAGG
TCCAGCCTTTTCCAGCGGGTGCAGTCGTAGGCACGTTTGATATGTTCGACGCGGTCAAGACTGGAGTTTT
GGACGGAATGAATCCTTTCACGCTGTTTTGGGCAGGGAGGATGCCGGTTACAGCTTTCCTCTCCAGCTAC
GCCCTCGGGTTGGACCGACCTGACCAGTGGGAAACATGGTTTTACTCCCTGGGTGGCCTCGACAACGCCC
GACGAGCCTTTGCCGAGCAAGGCCTCTTCTACGTGGGACCAGTTCAGCACGACCTCAATACAATTCATTC
AAGGAAGCCGATCCGGAGATTTGAGGACTTCAAAGGTGTCAAGCTCCGAGTGCCGGGCGGCATGATTGCG
GAAGTTTTTGCGGCCGCAGGAGCTTCCACCGTCCTCTTGCCTGGGGGGGAGGTCTACCCCGCTCTGGAAA
GAGGGGTAATAGATTGGAGCCACAACGTCTATATCATGGCCGACAAGCAGAGGAACGGCATCAAGGCGAA
CTTCGAGATCCGCCACAACATCGAGGACGGCGGCGTGCAGCTCGCCTACCACTACCAGCAGAACACCCCC
ATCGGCGACGGCCCCGTGCTGCTGCCCGACAACCACTACCTGAGCACCCAGACCAAACTTTCGAAAGACC
CCAACGAGAAGCGCGATCACATGGTCCTGCTGGAGTTCGTGACCGCCGCCGGGATCACTCTCGGCATGGA
CGAGCTGTACAAGGGCGGTACCGGAGGGAGAATGGTGAGCAAGGGCGAGGAGCTGTTCACCGGGGTGGTG
CCCATCCTGGTCGAGCTGGACGGCGACGTAAACGGCCACAAGTTCAGCGTGTCCGGCGAGGGTGAGGGCG
ATGCCACCTCCGGCAAGCTGACCCTGAAGTTCATCTGCACCACCGGCAAGCTGCCCGTGCCCTGGCCCAC
CCTCGTGACCACCCTGACCTACGGCGTGCAGTGCTTCAGCCGCTACCCCGACCACATGAAGCAGCACGAC
TTCTTCAAGTCGGCCATGCCCGAAGGCTACATCCAGGAGCGCACCATCTTCTTCAAGGACGACGGCAACT
ACAAGACCCGCGCCGAGGTGAAGTTCGAGGGCGACACCCTGGTGAACCGCATCGAGCTGAAGGGCATCGA
CTTCAAGGAGGACGGCAACATCCTGGGGCATAAGCTGGAGTACAGCTTTAACGATGGTGGTGCGGCTGAT
TTTGTTGGGCCTGCAGTAAACTATAACTTGGGGTTCCATCAGGTGGCAAAGTACATCATAATGGGGCCTC
CAGAGACGCCTGCCATTCATCAACCTGTAGACCTCATGGACTTCACCATAAACCTTAATCGGTGGCGCAG
CCTTCCAAAGCCTCTGCAAGAAAGATTCATCGCGGCGGTTCACGAGTACTCTTGGATTCACTACGCAGGC
ATTCAGAAGGCTAATTTGGAGGCGTGGCCGAAATATCGGCAGGCAGGTGTTGAGGTCATCCGGCTGAGCA
ACGAGGATGTTAGAAAATTCAGGCGACTCGCTATTCCCATTTGGTTTAAGTGGGCTAAGATGGATAAATA
CTCACGAGAGGCATTCGCGTCCCAACTGGAGTATATGAAAGGTATAGGTTACGTTACGGACGAGGAATTG
AAGGGCTTGAGCCTGGGCTCCACCTCCGGCTCCGGCAAGCCCGGCTCCGGCGAGGGCTCCACCAAGGGCG
AATTCCTTGAAAATGGTGGGACATCCTTATCAGAGAAAACAGTTCTTCTGCTGGTGACTCCATTTCTGGC
AGCAGCCTGGAGCCTTCATCCCTAAGGATCCTGACTCGAGGGGGGGCCCGGTACCAGGTAAGTGTACCCA
ATTCGCCCTATAGTGAGTCGTATTACAATTCACTCGATCGCCCTTCCCAACAGTTGCGCAGCCTGAATGG
CGAATGGAGATCCAATTTTTAAGTGTATAATGTGTTAAACTACTGATTCTAATTGTTTGTGTATTTTAGA
TTCACAGTCCCAAGGCTCATTTCAGGCCCCTCAGTCCTCACAGTCTGTTCATGATCATAATCAGCCATAC
CACATTTGTAGAGGTTTTACTTGCTTTAAAAAACCTCCCACACCTCCCCCTGAACCTGAAACATAAAATG
AATGCAATTGTTGTTGTTAACTTGTTTATTGCAGCTTATAATGGTTACAAATAAAGCAATAGCATCACAA
ATTTCACAAATAAAGCATTTTTTTCACTGCATTCTAGTTGTGGTTTGTCCAAACTCATCAATGTATCTTA
ACGCGTAAATTGTAAGCGTTAATAAGCAGAAGGCCATCCTGACGGATGGTCTTTTTGCGTTTCTACAAAC
TCTTTTGTTTATTTTTCTAAATACATTCAAATATGTATCCGCTCATGAGACAATAACCCTGATAAATGCT
TCAATAATATTGAAAAAGGAAGAGTATGAGTATTCAACATTTCCGTGTCGCCCTTATTCCCTTTTTTGCG
GCATTTTGCCTTCCTGTTTTTGCTCACCCAGAAACGCTGGTGAAAGTAAAAGATGCTGAAGATCAGTTGG
GTGCACGAGTGGGTTACATCGAACTGGATCTCAACAGCGGTAAGATCCTTGAGAGTTTTCGCCCCGAAGA
ACTTTTTCCAATGATGAGCACTTTTAAAGTTCTGCTATGTGGCGCGGTATTATCCCGTGTTGACGCCGGG
CAAGAGCAACTCGGTCGCCGCATACACTATTCTCAGAATGACTTGGTTGAGTACTCACCAGTCACAGAAA
AGCATCTTACGGATGGCATGACAGTAAGAGAATTATGCAGTGCTGCCATAACCATGAGTGATAACACTGC
GGCCAACTTACTTCTGACAACGATCGGAGGACCGAAGGAGCTAACCGCTTTTTTGCACAACATGGGGGAT
CATGTAACTCGCCTTGATCGTTGGGAACCGGAGCTGAATGAAGCCATACCAAACGACGAGCGTGACACCA
CGATGCCTGTAGCAATGGCAACAACGTTGCGCAAACTATTAACTGGCGAACTACTTACTCTAGCTTCCCG
GCAACAATTAATAGACTGGATGGAGGCGGATAAAGTTGCAGGACCACTTCTGCGCTCGGCCCTTCCGGCT
GGCTGGTTTATTGCTGATAAATCTGGAGCCGGTGAGCGTGGGTCTCGCGGTATCATTGCAGCACTGGGGC
CAGATGGTAAGCCCTCCCGTATCGTAGTTATCTACACGACGGGGAGTCAGGCAACTATGGATGAACGAAA
TAGACAGATCGCTGAGATAGGTGCCTCACTGATTAAGCATTGGTAACTGTCAGACCAAGTTTACTCATAT
ATACTTTAGATTGATTTAAAACTTCATTTTTAATTTAAAAGGATCTAGGTGAAGATCCTTTTTGATAATC
TCATGACCAAAATCCCTTAACGTGAGTTTTCGTTCCACTGAGCGTCAGACATTGAAAAAGGAAGAATCCT
GAGGCGGAAAGAACCAGCTGTGGAATGTGTGTCAGTTAGGGTGTGGAAAGTCCCCAGGCTCCCCAGCAGG
CAGAAGTATGCAAAGCATGCATCTCAATTAGTCAGCAACCAGGTGTGGAAAGTCCCCAGGCTCCCCAGCA
GGCAGAAGTATGCAAAGCATGCATCTCAATTAGTCAGCAACCATAGTCCCGCCCCTAACTCCGCCCATCC
CGCCCCTAACTCCGCCCAGTTCCGCCCATTCTCCGCCCCATGGCTGACTAATTTTTTTTATTTATGCAGA
GGCCGAGGCCGCCTCGGCCTCTGAGCTATTCCAGAAGTAGTGAGGAGGCTTTTTTGGAGGCCTAGGCTTT
TGCAAAGATCGATCAAGAGACAGGATGAGGATCGTTTCGCATGATTGAACAAGATGGATTGCACGCAGGT
TCTCCGGCCGCTTGGGTGGAGAGGCTATTCGGCTATGACTGGGCACAACAGACAATCGGCTGCTCTGATG
CCGCCGTGTTCCGGCTGTCAGCGCAGGGGCGCCCGGTTCTTTTTGTCAAGACCGACCTGTCCGGTGCCCT
GAATGAACTGCAAGACGAGGCAGCGCGGCTATCGTGGCTGGCCACGACGGGCGTTCCTTGCGCAGCTGTG
CTCGACGTTGTCACTGAAGCGGGAAGGGACTGGCTGCTATTGGGCGAAGTGCCGGGGCAGGATCTCCTGT
CATCTCACCTTGCTCCTGCCGAGAAAGTATCCATCATGGCTGATGCAATGCGGCGGCTGCATACGCTTGA
TCCGGCTACCTGCCCATTCGACCACCAAGCGAAACATCGCATCGAGCGAGCACGTACTCGGATGGAAGCC
GGTCTTGTCGATCAGGATGATCTGGACGAAGAACATCAGGGGCTCGCGCCAGCCGAACTGTTCGCCAGGC
TCAAGGCGAGCATGCCCGACGGCGAGGATCTCGTCGTGACCCATGGCGATGCCTGCTTGCCGAATATCAT
GGTGGAAAATGGCCGCTTTTCTGGATTCATCGACTGTGGCCGGCTGGGTGTGGCGGACCGCTATCAGGAC
ATAGCGTTGGCTACCCGTGATATTGCTGAAGAACTTGGCGGCGAATGGGCTGACCGCTTCCTCGTGCTTT
ACGGTATCGCCGCTCCCGATTCGCAGCGCATCGCCTTCTATCGCCTTCTTGACGAGTTCTTCTGAGCGGG
ACTCTGGGGTTCGAAATGACCGACCAAGCGACGCCCAACCTGCCATCACGAGATTTCGATTCCACCGCCG
CCTTCTATGAAAGGTTGGGCTTCGGAATCGTTTTCCGGGACGCCGGCTGGATGATCCTCCAGCGCGGGGA
TCTCATGCTGGAGTTCTTCGCCCACCCTAGGGGGAGGCTAACTGAAACACGGAAGGAGACAATACCGGAA
GGAACCCGCGCTATGACGGCAATAAAAAGACAGAATAAAACGCACGGTGTTGGGTCGTTTGTTCATAAAC
GCGGGGTTCGGTCCCAGGGCTGGCACTCTGTCGATACCCCACCGAGACCCCATTGGGGCCAATACGCCCG
CGTTTCTTCCTTTTCCCCACCCCACCCCCCAAGTTCGGGTGAAGGCCCAGGGCTCGCAGCCAACGTCGGG
GCGGCAGGCCCTGCCATAGCCTCAGGTTACTCATATATACTTTAGATTGATTTAAAACTTCATTTTTAAT
TTAAAAGGATCTAGGTGAAGATCCTTTTTGATAATCTCATGACCAAAATCCCTTAACGTGAGTTTTCGTT
CCACTGAGCGTCAGACCCCGTAGAAAAGATCAAAGGATCTTCTTGAGATCCTTTTTTTCTGCGCGTAATC
TGCTGCTTGCAAACAAAAAAACCACCGCTACCAGCGGTGGTTTGTTTGCCGGATCAAGAGCTACCAACTC
TTTTTCCGAAGGTAACTGGCTTCAGCAGAGCGCAGATACCAAATACTGTTCTTCTAGTGTAGCCGTAGTT
AGGCCACCACTTCAAGAACTCTGTAGCACCGCCTACATACCTCGCTCTGCTAATCCTGTTACCAGTGGCT
GCTGCCAGTGGCGATAAGTCGTGTCTTACCGGGTTGGACTCAAGACGATAGTTACCGGATAAGGCGCAGC
GGTCGGGCTGAACGGGGGGTTCGTGCACACAGCCCAGCTTGGAGCGAACGACCTACACCGAACTGAGATA
CCTACAGCGTGAGCTATGAGAAAGCGCCACGCTTCCCGAAGGGAGAAAGGCGGACAGGTATCCGGTAAGC
GGCAGGGTCGGAACAGGAGAGCGCACGAGGGAGCTTCCAGGGGGAAACGCCTGGTATCTTTATAGTCCTG
TCGGGTTTCGCCACCTCTGACTTGAGCGTCGATTTTTGTGATGCTCGTCAGGGGGGCGGAGCCTATGGAA
AAACGCCAGCAACGCGGCCTTTTTACGGTTCCTGGCCTTTTGCTGGCCTTTTGCTCACATGTTCTTTCCT
GCGTTATCCCCTGATTCTGTGGATAACCGTATTACCGCCATGCATTAGTTATTAATAGTAATCAATTACG
GGGTCATTAGTTCATAGCCCATATATGGAGTTCCG
